Addgene plasmid #199942: YP1
Purpose: Yeast/E coli shuttle vector expressing GFP from synthetic yeast promoter 1
Depositing lab: Farren Isaacs. Depositing organization: Yale University. Publication: Cross-kingdom expression of synthetic genetic elements promotes discovery of metabolites in the human microbiome. Patel JR, Oh J, Wang S, Crawford JM, Isaacs FJ. Cell. 2022 Apr 28;185(9):1487-1505.e14. doi: 10.1016/j.cell.2022.03.008. Epub 2022 Apr 1. PubMed 35366417.
Backbone
  Vector backbone: pRCVS6H
  Vector type: Yeast Expression
  Selectable markers: Hygromycin
Growth in bacteria
  Bacterial resistance: Ampicillin, 100 μg/mL
  Growth temperature: 37°C
  Growth strain: BL21
  Copy number: Low Copy
Gene/Insert
  Gene/Insert name: GFP
  Species: Synthetic
  Cloning method: Gibson Cloning
Terms and licenses: Academic/Nonprofit Terms; Industry Terms: Not Available to Industry
How to cite: YP1 was a gift from Farren Isaacs (Addgene plasmid # 199942 ; http://n2t.net/addgene:199942 ; RRID:Addgene_199942)
