[The description below was written by a language model from this plasmid's Addgene catalogue record and pLannotate feature annotations shown in this document.]
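Description:
YP1 is a 5.7 kb yeast/E. coli shuttle vector built on the pRCVS6H backbone and designed to express a green fluorescent reporter from a synthetic yeast promoter, designated synthetic yeast promoter 1. In E. coli it is maintained through a ColE1/pUC-type origin and selected with ampicillin via the β-lactamase gene and its native promoter. The annotation describes this origin family as high copy, although the catalogue entry lists the plasmid as low copy. In Saccharomyces cerevisiae, fragments of the CEN4 centromere and the ARS1 replication origin give centromeric, low-copy, mitotically stable propagation. The hphMX6 cassette, ending in the Ashbya gossypii TEF terminator, confers hygromycin resistance, so selection does not depend on an auxotrophic host background.

The payload is a single reporter cassette assembled by Gibson cloning. The catalogue calls the insert GFP. Automated annotation matches the open reading frame to mUkG, a constitutively fluorescent green protein derived from the soft coral Sarcophyton, so the reporter may not be an Aequorea-type GFP. The coding sequence is followed by the CYC1 transcription terminator. The synthetic promoter itself is not annotated as a feature. Only a very short match to the CUP1 promoter lies upstream of the reporter, which probably reflects a sequence motif within the designed element rather than a functional copper-inducible promoter. A T7 promoter annotated near the end of the sequence lies upstream of this region on the circular map, and a small pBR322 bom fragment is also present.

The record supports its use as a fluorescence readout for measuring the strength of this synthetic promoter in yeast, as part of a series of engineered regulatory elements developed for cross-kingdom gene expression.
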