Features (pLannotate 1.2.2; 12 found; start..end, strand, type, name):
    129..147     +  promoter       CUP1 promoter (fragment): S. cerevisiae CUP1; inducible metallothionein promoter, regulated by Cu2+
    189..857     +  CDS            mUkG: mUkG is a basic (constitutively fluorescent) green fluorescent protein published in 2008, derived from Sarcophyton sp.. It has moderate acid sensitivity.
    912..1101    +  terminator     CYC1 terminator: S. cerevisiae CYC1; transcription terminator for CYC1
   1341..2916    +  gene           hphMX6: yeast selectable marker conferring hygromycin resistance
   2719..2916    +  terminator     TEF terminator: Ashbya gossypii TEF terminator
   3031..3619    -  rep_origin     ori: high-copy-number ColE1/pMB1/pBR322/pUC origin of replication
   3790..4650    -  CDS            AmpR: β-lactamase; bla; confers resistance to ampicillin, carbenicillin, and related antibiotics
   4651..4755    -  promoter       AmpR promoter: bla
   4782..4832    +  misc_feature   bom (fragment): basis of mobility region from pBR322
   4961..5130    -  misc_feature   CEN4 (fragment): S. cerevisiae CEN4 centromere
   5131..5557    +  rep_origin     ARS1 (fragment): S. cerevisiae autonomously replicating sequence ARS1
   5663..5681    +  promoter       T7 promoter: promoter for bacteriophage T7 RNA polymerase
>Addgene plasmid #199942 | YP1 | addgene full sequence | sequence record 406422 | Addgene NGS Result
GCTAAAAAGAGCTAGTACCCGCGCCTAGCATGTGACCTCCTTGAAACTGAAATTTACACAAAACTTAAGA
GCAACGCATTAACTTTATAAAAGAGCACTGTTGGGCGTGAGTGGAGGCGCCGGTTTTTAATATCATATAG
AAGTCATTTTTAACTAACTAACTTAAAGAGGAGAAAGGTACCATGGTCAGTGTCATCAAAGAAGAAATGA
AGATCAAGTTGCACATGGAAGGTAACGTTAATGGTCATGCCTTTGTTATTGAAGGTGATGGTAAAGGTAA
ACCATACGATGGTACTCAAACTTTGAACTTGACTGTCAAAGAAGGTGCTCCATTGCCATTCTCTTACGAT
ATTTTGACTAACGCCTTCCAATACGGTAATAGAGCTTTTACTAAGTACCCAGCCGATATCCCAGATTACT
TTAAGCAAACTTTTCCAGAAGGTTACTCCTGGGAAAGAACTATGTCTTACGAAGATAACGCTATCTGCAA
CGTCAGATCCGAAATTTCTATGGAAGGTGATTGCTTCATCTACAAGATCAGATTCGATGGTAAGAACTTT
CCACCAAATGGTCCAGTCATGCAAAAAAAGACTTTGAAGTGGGAACCATCCACCGAAATGATGTATGTTA
GAGATGGTTTCTTGATGGGTGATGTCAATATGGCTTTGTTGTTGGAAGGTGGTGGTCATCATAGATGTGA
TTTCAAGACTTCTTACAAGGCCAAGAAGGTTGTTCAATTGCCAGATGCTCATAAGATCGATCACAGAATC
GAAATCTTGTCCCACGATAGAGATTACTCCAAGGTTAAGTTGTACGAAAACGCTGTTGCTAGAAACTCTT
TGTTGCCATCTCAAGCTTCTAAGTAACATGTAATTAGTTATGTCACGCTTACATTCACGCCCTCCCCCCA
CATCCGCTCTAACCGAAAAGGAAGGAGTTAGACAACCTGAAGTCTAGGTCCCTATTTATTTTTTTATAGT
TATGTTAGTATTAAGAACGTTATTTATATTTCAAATTTTTCTTTTTTTTCTGTACAGACGCGTGTACGCA
TGTAACATTATACTGAAAACCTTGCTTGAGAAGGTTTTGGGACGCTCGAAGGCTTTGTGGAGGTCGACAC
GAGCGACTGAGTTCGGACGTCACGACCTGCCTGGATATCGTGCACCGCTCGTGCACTGACGTCATGATCG
ACGAGTCGCACAGAGGCCTCTGACACTGACTCGACCTGACTAGCGTCGAGCAGTGACGACCTGCCCGGGC
ACAGCAACTGTGCCACTCGTCTGATCCGTCGTCCCATCGGCTGAATCGATGCCTCGTCCCCGCCGGGTCA
CCCGGCCAGCGACATGGAGGCCCAGAATACCCTCCTTGACAGTCTTGACGTGCGCAGCTCAGGGGCATGA
TGTGACTGTCGCCCGTACATTTAGCCCATACATCCCCATGTATAATCATTTGCATCCATACATTTTGATG
GCCGCACGGCGCGAAGCAAAAATTACGGCACCTCGCTGCAGACCTGCGAGCAGGGAAACGCTCCCCTCAC
AGACGCGTTGAATTGTCCCCACGCCGCGCCCCTGTAGAGAAATATAAAAGGTTAGGATTTGCCACTGAGG
TTCTTCTTTCATATACTTCCTTTTAAAATCTTGCTAGGATACAGTTCTCACATCACATCCGAACATAAAC
AACCATGGGTAAAAAGCCTGAACTCACCGCGACGTCTGTCGAGAAGTTTCTGATCGAAAAGTTCGACAGC
GTCTCCGACCTGATGCAGCTCTCGGAGGGCGAAGAATCTCGTGCTTTCAGCTTCGATGTAGGAGGGCGTG
GATATGTCCTGCGGGTAAATAGCTGCGCCGATGGTTTCTACAAAGATCGTTATGTTTATCGGCACTTTGC
ATCGGCCGCGCTCCCGATTCCGGAAGTGCTTGACATTGGGGAGTTCAGCGAGAGCCTGACCTATTGCATC
TCCCGCCGTGCACAGGGTGTCACGTTGCAAGACCTGCCTGAAACCGAACTGCCCGCTGTTCTGCAGCCGG
TCGCGGAGGCCATGGATGCGATCGCTGCGGCCGATCTTAGCCAGACGAGCGGGTTCGGCCCATTCGGACC
GCAAGGAATCGGTCAATACACTACATGGCGTGATTTCATATGCGCGATTGCTGATCCCCATGTGTATCAC
TGGCAAACTGTGATGGACGACACCGTCAGTGCGTCCGTCGCGCAGGCTCTCGATGAGCTGATGCTTTGGG
CCGAGGACTGCCCCGAAGTCCGGCACCTCGTGCACGCGGATTTCGGCTCCAACAATGTCCTGACGGACAA
TGGCCGCATAACAGCGGTCATTGACTGGAGCGAGGCGATGTTCGGGGATTCCCAATACGAGGTCGCCAAC
ATCTTCTTCTGGAGGCCGTGGTTGGCTTGTATGGAGCAACAGACGCGCTACTTCGAGCGGAGGCATCCGG
AGCTTGCAGGATCGCCGCGGCTCCGGGCGTATATGCTCCGCATTGGTCTTGACCAACTCTATCAGAGCTT
GGTTGACGGCAATTTCGATGATGCAGCTTGGGCGCAGGGTCGATGCGACGCAATCGTCCGATCCGGAGCC
GGGACTGTCGGGCGTACACAAATCGCCCGCAGAAGCGCGGCCGTCTGGACCGATGGCTGTGTAGAAGTAC
TCGCCGATAGTGGAAACCGACGCCCCAGCACTCGTCCGAGGGCAAAGGAATAATCAGTACTGACAATAAA
AAGATTCTTGTTTTCAAGAACTTGTCATTTGTATAGTTTTTTTATATTGTAGTTGTTCTATTTTAATCAA
ATGTTAGCGTGATTTATATTTTTTTTCGCCTCGACATCATCTGCCCAGATGCGAAGTTAAGTGCGCAGAA
AGTAATATCATGCGTCAATCGTATGTGAATGCTGGTCGCTATACTGCTATCGATGTGGCAGTGCGTCCAG
CTCAGTCAGACTCAGTCCTGGTGTCGTCAGCCTGTGAGCAAAAGGCCAGCAAAAGGCCAGGAACCGTAAA
AAGGCCGCGTTGCTGGCGTTTTTCCATAGGCTCCGCCCCCCTGACGAGCATCACAAAAATCGACGCTCAA
GTCAGAGGTGGCGAAACCCGACAGGACTATAAAGATACCAGGCGTTTCCCCCTGGAAGCTCCCTCGTGCG
CTCTCCTGTTCCGACCCTGCCGCTTACCGGATACCTGTCCGCCTTTCTCCCTTCGGGAAGCGTGGCGCTT
TCTCATAGCTCACGCTGTAGGTATCTCAGTTCGGTGTAGGTCGTTCGCTCCAAGCTGGGCTGTGTGCACG
AACCCCCCGTTCAGCCCGACCGCTGCGCCTTATCCGGTAACTATCGTCTTGAGTCCAACCCGGTAAGACA
CGACTTATCGCCACTGGCAGCAGCCACTGGTAACAGGATTAGCAGAGCGAGGTATGTAGGCGGTGCTACA
GAGTTCTTGAAGTGGTGGCCTAACTACGGCTACACTAGAAGAACAGTATTTGGTATCTGCGCTCTGCTGA
AGCCAGTTACCTTCGGAAAAAGAGTTGGTAGCTCTTGATCCGGCAAACAAACCACCGCTGGTAGCGGTGG
TTTTTTTGTTTGCAAGCAGCAGATTACGCGCAGAAAAAAAGGATCTCAAGAAGATCCTTTGATCTTTTCT
ACGGGGTCTGACGCTCAGTGGAACGAAAACTCACGTTAAGGGATTTTGGTCATGAGATTATCAAAAAGGA
TCTTCACCTAGATCCTTTTAAATTAAAAATGAAGTTTTAAATCAATCTAAAGTATATATGAGTAAACTTG
GTCTGACAGTTACCAATGCTTAATCAGTGAGGCACCTATCTCAGCGATCTGTCTATTTCGTTCATCCATA
GTTGCCTGACTCCCCGTCGTGTAGATAACTACGATACGGGAGGGCTTACCATCTGGCCCCAGTGCTGCAA
TGATACCGCGAGACCCACGCTCACCGGCTCCAGATTTATCAGCAATAAACCAGCCAGCCGGAAGGGCCGA
GCGCAGAAGTGGTCCTGCAACTTTATCCGCCTCCATCCAGTCTATTAATTGTTGCCGGGAAGCTAGAGTA
AGTAGTTCGCCAGTTAATAGTTTGCGCAACGTTGTTGCCATTGCTACAGGCATCGTGGTGTCACGCTCGT
CGTTTGGTATGGCTTCATTCAGCTCCGGTTCCAAACGATCAAGGCGAGTTACATGATCCCCCATGTTGTG
CAAAAAAGCGGTTAGCTCCTTCGGTCCTCCGATCGTTGTCAGAAGTAAGTTGGCCGCAGTGTTATCACTC
ATGGTTATGGCAGCACTGCATAATTCTCTTACTGTCATGCCATCCGTAAGATGCTTTTCTGTGACTGGTG
AGTACTCAACCAAGTCATTCTGAGAATAGTGTATGCGGCGACCGAGTTGCTCTTGCCCGGCGTCAATACG
GGATAATACCGCGCCACATAGCAGAACTTTAAAAGTGCTCATCATTGGAAAACGTTCTTCGGGGCGAAAA
CTCTCAAGGATCTTACCGCTGTTGAGATCCAGTTCGATGTAACCCACTCGTGCACCCAACTGATCTTCAG
CATCTTTTACTTTCACCAGCGTTTCTGGGTGAGCAAAAACAGGAAGGCAAAATGCCGCAAAAAAGGGAAT
AAGGGCGACACGGAAATGTTGAATACTCATACTCTTCCTTTTTCAATATTATTGAAGCATTTATCAGGGT
TATTGTCTCATGAGCGGATACATATTTGAATGTATTTAGAAAAATAAACAAATAGGGGTTCCGCGCACAT
TTCCCCGAAAAGTGCCACCTGATGCGGTGTGAAATACCGCACAGATGCGTAAGGAGAAAATACCGCATCA
GGGTCAGTCACAGTGGAGCCTAGCACTCACTCAGCGTGACGGCTCAGAGCAGAATTCACGAGCCAGAAAT
AGTAACTTTTGCCTAAATCACAAATTGCAAAATTTAATTGCTTGCAAAAGGTCACATGCTTATAATCAAC
TTTTTTAAAAATTTAAAATACTTTTTTATTTTTTATTTTTAAACATAAATGAAATAATTTATTTATTGTT
TATGATTACCGAAACATAAAACCTGCTCAAGAAAAAGAAACTGTTTTGTCCTTGGAAAAAAAGCACTACC
TAGGAGCGGCCAAAATGCCGGCTTACATTTTATGTTAGCTGGTGGACTGACGCCAGAAAATGTTGGTGAT
GCGCTTAGATTAAATGGCGTTATTGGTGTTGATGTAAGCGGAGGTGTGGAGACAAATGGTGTAAAAGACT
CTAACAAAATAGCAAATTTCGTCAAAAATGCTAAGAAATAGGTTATTACTGAGTAGTATTTATTTAAGTA
TTGTTTGTGCACTTGCCTGCAAGCCTTTTGAAAAGCAAGCATAAAAGATCTAAACATAAAATCTGTAAAA
TAACAAGATGTAAAGATAATGCTAAATCATTTGGCTTTTTGATTGATTGTACAGGAAAATATACATCGCA
GGGGGTTGACTTTTACCATTTCACCGCAATGGAATTAAACTTGTTGAAGAGAATGTTCACAGGCGCATAC
GCTACAATGACCCGATTCTTGCTAGCCGAATTCCAGTCAGGCTGCTAGCACCAGAGCTACGTGACCGCAG
GACTAGCTCCAGCTGAGCGACACGCGAACAGGTGTAGAGTCAGTCGTGCTGCAAGGTCGCACTAATACGA
CTCACTATAGGG
