>Addgene plasmid #199942 | YP1 | depositor partial sequence | sequence record 387736 | Promoter Sequence
GCTAAAAAGAGCTAGTACCCGCGCCTAGCATGTGACCTCCTTGAAACTGAAATTTACACAAAACTTAAGA
GCAACGCATTAACTTTATAAAAGAGCACTGTTGGGCGTGAGTGGAGGCGCCGGTTTTTAATATCATATAG
AAGTCATTTTTAACTAACTAA
